Addgene plasmid #52482: pRVdG-1mOrange2-5PSD95EGFP
Purpose: Expresses mOrange2 and PSD-95-EGFP
Depositing lab: Sebastian Seung. Depositing organization: Massachusetts Institute of Technology. Publication: Axonal and subcellular labelling using modified rabies viral vectors. Wickersham IR, Sullivan HA, Seung HS. Nat Commun. 2013;4:2332. doi: 10.1038/ncomms3332. PubMed 23945836.
Backbone
  Vector backbone: cSPBN (pSAD)
  Backbone manufacturer: Karl-Klaus Conzelmann & Matthias Schnell
  Backbone size w/o insert (bp): 13869
  Total vector size (bp): 17553
  Vector type: Mammalian Expression ; Rabies Virus
Growth in bacteria
  Bacterial resistance: Ampicillin, 100 μg/mL
  Growth temperature: 37°C
  Growth strain: DH5alpha
  Growth instructions: DH5alpha at 37C
  Copy number: High Copy
Gene/Insert 1
  Gene/Insert name: mOrange2 (alt name: O)
  Species: Synthetic
  Insert size (bp): 711
  Promoter: CMV
  Cloning method: Unknown
  Sequencing primers: 5′ unknown
Gene/Insert 2
  Gene/Insert name: PSD-95-EGFP (alt name: PE)
  Species: Synthetic
  Insert size (bp): 2946
  Promoter: CMV
  Tag / fusion protein: EGFP (C terminal on insert)
  Cloning method: Unknown
  Sequencing primers: 5′ unknown
Terms and licenses: Academic/Nonprofit Terms; Industry Terms: Not Available to Industry
Depositor comments: Alternative plasmid name: pRVdG-1O5PE
How to cite: pRVdG-1mOrange2-5PSD95EGFP was a gift from Sebastian Seung (Addgene plasmid # 52482 ; http://n2t.net/addgene:52482 ; RRID:Addgene_52482)
