[The description below was written by a language model from this plasmid's Addgene catalogue record and pLannotate feature annotations shown in this document.]
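Description:
pRVdG-1mOrange2-5PSD95EGFP (also called pRVdG-1O5PE) is a 17.5 kb rabies virus genome plasmid built on the cSPBN/pSAD backbone, which carries a full-length cDNA of the SAD B19 vaccine strain in a pBluescript-type vector. It is maintained in E. coli as a high-copy plasmid through a ColE1/pUC origin with ampicillin selection (AmpR), and it also retains an f1 origin and remnants of the lacZα/MCS region.

The viral cDNA is placed downstream of a CMV enhancer/promoter and a T7 promoter, and it is bracketed by a hammerhead ribozyme at the 5′ end and a hepatitis delta virus ribozyme followed by a T7 terminator at the 3′ end. The ribozymes trim the primary transcript to give exact viral genome ends, as needed to rescue infectious virus from cloned DNA. Within the genome, the annotated genes run mOrange2, N, P, M, PSD-95-EGFP, L. No glycoprotein (G) gene is annotated, consistent with the "dG" name. The rat Dlg4 (PSD-95) coding sequence fused at its C terminus to EGFP lies between M and L, where G normally sits, while mOrange2 forms an extra transcription unit ahead of N in the first position. Although the catalogue lists CMV as the promoter for both inserts, in rescued virus the transgenes would be transcribed by the viral L/P polymerase, with the promoter-proximal mOrange2 expected to be expressed most strongly.

The plasmid serves as the template for producing G-deleted rabies vectors, which require glycoprotein supplied in trans to spread. The associated work concerns axonal and subcellular labelling. Here, infected neurons would be filled with orange fluorescence, while PSD-95-EGFP marks postsynaptic densities in green.
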