Features (pLannotate 1.2.2; 27 found; start..end, strand, type, name):
      3..361     +  rep_origin     f1 ori (sequence partly withheld): f1 bacteriophage origin of replication; arrow indicates direction of (+) strand synthesis
    463..618     -  CDS            lacZα (fragment): LacZα fragment of β-galactosidase; lacZ fragment
    624..652     -  misc_feature   MCS (fragment): pBluescript multiple cloning site
    658..1037    +  enhancer       CMV enhancer: human cytomegalovirus immediate early enhancer
   1038..1241    +  promoter       CMV promoter: human cytomegalovirus (CMV) immediate early promoter
   1237..1270    +  LTR            5' LTR (truncated) (fragment): truncated 5' long terminal repeat (LTR) from HIV-1
   1286..1304    +  promoter       T7 promoter: promoter for bacteriophage T7 RNA polymerase
   1330..1355    +  misc_RNA       sTRSV HHRz (fragment): hammerhead ribozyme from the tobacco ringspot virus satellite RNA (Khvorova et al., 2003)
   1458..2165    +  CDS            mOrange2: mOrange2 is a basic (constitutively fluorescent) orange fluorescent protein published in 2008, derived from Discosoma sp.. It has high acid sensitivity.
   2265..3614    +  CDS            N: NCAP_RABVS - Experimental evidence at protein level: Swiss-Prot protein existence level 1. Encapsidates the genome in a ratio of one protein N per nine ribonucleotides, protecting it from nucleases. If expressed without protein P it binds non-specifically RNA and therefore can bind it's own mRNA. Interaction with protein P abolishes any non-specific RNA binding, and prevents phosphorylation. The soluble N-P complex encapsidates specifically the genomic RNA, with protein N protecting the genome like a pearl necklace. The encapsidated genomic RNA is termed the nucleocapsid (NC) and serves as tem
   3708..4598    +  CDS            P: PHOSP_RABVS - Experimental evidence at protein level: Swiss-Prot protein existence level 1. Non catalytic polymerase cofactor and regulatory protein that plays a role in viral transcription and replication. Stabilizes the RNA polymerase L to the N-RNA template and binds the soluble protein N, preventing it from encapsidating non-genomic RNA. Also inhibits host IFN-alpha and IFN-beta signaling by binding and retaining phosphorylated STAT1 in the cytoplasm or by inhibiting the DNA binding of STAT1 in the nucleus. Might be involved, through interaction with host dynein, in intracellular microtubu
   4690..5295    +  CDS            M: MATRX_RABVS - Experimental evidence at protein level: Swiss-Prot protein existence level 1. Plays a major role in assembly, budding and uncoating of virion after membrane fusion (PubMed:33208464). Completely covers the ribonucleoprotein coil and keep it in condensed bullet-shaped form. Inhibits viral transcription and stimulates replication. Plays a major role in early induction of TRAIL-mediated apoptosis in infected neurons (PubMed:12771432, PubMed:9847327). From Rabies virus (strain SAD B19) (RABV).
   5520..7739    +  CDS            Dlg4: DLG4_RAT - Also known as Dlgh4, Psd95 From Rattus norvegicus (Rat).
   7746..8465    +  CDS            EGFP: the original enhanced GFP (Yang et al., 1996) mammalian codon-optimized
   8570..14950   +  CDS            L: L_RABVS - Experimental evidence at protein level: Swiss-Prot protein existence level 1. RNA-directed RNA polymerase that catalyzes the replication of viral genomic RNA. The template is composed of the viral RNA tightly encapsidated by the nucleoprotein (N). The replicase mode is dependent on intracellular N protein concentration. In this mode, the polymerase replicates the whole viral genome without recognizing transcriptional signals, and the replicated genome is not caped or polyadenylated. From Rabies virus (strain SAD B19) (RABV).
  15082..15174   +  ncRNA          HDV ribozyme: Accession: RF00094 - Hepatitis delta virus ribozyme
  15182..15231   +  CDS            SET1 (fragment): solubility-enhancement tag derived from T7 phage gene 10B
  15239..15286   +  terminator     T7 terminator: transcription terminator for bacteriophage T7 RNA polymerase
  15308..15349   -  misc_feature   MCS (fragment): pBluescript multiple cloning site
  15362..15380   -  promoter       T3 promoter: promoter for bacteriophage T3 RNA polymerase
  15423..15445   -  protein_bind   lac operator (fragment): The lac repressor binds to the lac operator to inhibit transcription in E. coli. This inhibition can be relieved by adding lactose or isopropyl-β-D-thiogalactopyranoside (IPTG). lac repressor encoded by lacI
  15449..15479   -  promoter       lac promoter: promoter for the E. coli lac operon
  15494..15515   -  protein_bind   CAP binding site: CAP binding activates transcription in the presence of cAMP. E. coli catabolite activator protein
  15528..15620   -  CDS            lacI (fragment): lac repressor; lacI; The lac repressor binds to the lac operator to inhibit transcription in E. coli. This inhibition can be relieved by adding lactose or isopropyl-β-D-thiogalactopyranoside (IPTG).
  15803..16391   -  rep_origin     ori: high-copy-number ColE1/pMB1/pBR322/pUC origin of replication
  16562..17422   -  CDS            AmpR: β-lactamase; bla; confers resistance to ampicillin, carbenicillin, and related antibiotics
  17423..17527   -  promoter       AmpR promoter: bla
>Addgene plasmid #52482 | pRVdG-1mOrange2-5PSD95EGFP | depositor full sequence | sequence record 81373 | pRVdG-1mOrange2-5PSD95EGFP sequence 17553 bps
GG
[124 nt withheld, positions 3-126]
C
[91 nt withheld, positions 128-218]
A
[49 nt withheld, positions 220-268]
CCTTTGACGTTGGAGTCCACGTTCTTT
[37 nt withheld, positions 296-332]
ACCCTATCTCGGTCTATTCTTTTGATTTATAAGGGATTTTGCCGATTTCGGCCTATTGGTTAAAAAAATG
AGCTGATTTAACAAAAATTTAACGCGAATTTTAACAAAATATTAACGCTTACAATTTCCATTCGCCATTC
AGGCTGCGCAACTGTTGGGAAGGGCGATCGGTGCGGGCCTCTTCGCTATTACGCCAGCTGGCGAAAGGGG
GATGTGCTGCAAGGCGATTAAGTTGGGTAACGCCAGGGTTTTCCCAGTCACGACGTTGTAAAACGACGGC
CAGTGAGCGCGCGATAAGCTTGATATCGAATTCCTGCAGCGCGTTGACATTGATTATTGACTAGTTATTA
ATAGTAATCAATTACGGGGTCATTAGTTCATAGCCCATATATGGAGTTCCGCGTTACATAACTTACGGTA
AATGGCCCGCCTGGCTGACCGCCCAACGACCCCCGCCCATTGACGTCAATAATGACGTATGTTCCCATAG
TAACGCCAATAGGGACTTTCCATTGACGTCAATGGGTGGAGTATTTACGGTAAACTGCCCACTTGGCAGT
ACATCAAGTGTATCATATGCCAAGTACGCCCCCTATTGACGTCAATGACGGTAAATGGCCCGCCTGGCAT
TATGCCCAGTACATGACCTTATGGGACTTTCCTACTTGGCAGTACATCTACGTATTAGTCATCGCTATTA
CCATGGTGATGCGGTTTTGGCAGTACATCAATGGGCGTGGATAGCGGTTTGACTCACGGGGATTTCCAAG
TCTCCACCCCATTGACGTCAATGGGAGTTTGTTTTGGCACCAAAATCAACGGGACTTTCCAAAATGTCGT
AACAACTCCGCCCCATTGACGCAAATGGGCGGTAGGCGTGTACGGTGGGAGGTCTATATAAGCAGAGCTC
TCTGGCTAACTAGAGAACCCACTGCTTACTGGCTTATCGAAATTAATACGACTCACTATAGGGAGACCCA
AGCTGGCTAGATTAAGCGTCTGATGAGTCCGTGAGGACGAAACCCGGCGTACCGGGTCACGCTTAACAAC
CAGATCAAAGAAAAAACAGACATTGTCAATTGCAAAGCAAAAATGTAACACCCCTACACCGGGAAAGCCG
CCACCATGGTGAGCAAGGGCGAGGAGAATAACATGGCCATCATCAAGGAGTTCATGCGCTTCAAGGTGCG
CATGGAGGGCTCCGTGAACGGCCACGAGTTCGAGATCGAGGGCGAGGGCGAGGGCCGCCCCTACGAGGGC
TTTCAGACCGCTAAGCTGAAGGTGACCAAGGGTGGCCCCCTGCCCTTCGCCTGGGACATCCTGTCCCCTC
ATTTCACCTACGGCTCCAAGGCCTACGTGAAGCACCCCGCCGACATCCCCGACTACTTCAAGCTGTCCTT
CCCCGAGGGCTTCAAGTGGGAGCGCGTGATGAACTACGAGGACGGCGGCGTGGTGACCGTGACCCAGGAC
TCCTCCCTGCAGGACGGCGAGTTCATCTACAAGGTGAAGCTGCGCGGCACCAACTTCCCCTCCGACGGCC
CCGTAATGCAGAAGAAGACCATGGGCTGGGAGGCCTCCTCCGAGCGGATGTACCCCGAGGACGGCGCCCT
GAAGGGCAAGATCAAGATGAGGCTGAAGCTGAAGGACGGCGGCCACTACACCTCCGAGGTCAAGACCACC
TACAAGGCCAAGAAGCCCGTGCAGCTGCCCGGCGCCTACATCGTCGACATCAAGTTGGACATCACCTCCC
ACAACGAGGACTACACCATCGTGGAACAGTACGAACGCGCCGAGGGCCGCCACTCCACCGGCGGCATGGA
CGAGCTGTACAAGTAAGCTAGGGAAGTTGAATAACAAAATGCCGGAAATCTACGGATTGTGTATATCCAT
CATGAAAAAAACTAACACCCCTCCTTTCGAACCATCCCAAACATGGATGCCGACAAGATTGTATTCAAAG
TCAATAATCAGGTGGTCTCTTTGAAGCCTGAGATTATCGTGGATCAATATGAGTACAAGTACCCTGCCAT
CAAAGATTTGAAAAAGCCCTGTATAACTCTAGGAAAGGCTCCCGATTTAAATAAAGCATACAAGTCAGTT
TTGTCAGGCATGAGCGCCGCCAAACTTAATCCTGACGATGTATGTTCCTATTTGGCAGCGGCAATGCAGT
TTTTTGAGGGGACATGTCCGGAAGACTGGACCAGCTATGGAATTGTGATTGCACGAAAAGGAGATAAGAT
CACCCCAGGTTCTCTGGTGGAGATAAAACGTACTGATGTAGAAGGGAATTGGGCTCTGACAGGAGGCATG
GAACTGACAAGAGACCCCACTGTCCCTGAGCATGCGTCCTTAGTCGGTCTTCTCTTGAGTCTGTATAGGT
TGAGCAAAATATCCGGGCAAAACACTGGTAACTATAAGACAAACATTGCAGACAGGATAGAGCAGATTTT
TGAGACAGCCCCTTTTGTTAAAATCGTGGAACACCATACTCTAATGACAACTCACAAAATGTGTGCTAAT
TGGAGTACTATACCAAACTTCAGATTTTTGGCCGGAACCTATGACATGTTTTTCTCCCGGATTGAGCATC
TATATTCAGCAATCAGAGTGGGCACAGTTGTCACTGCTTATGAAGACTGTTCAGGACTGGTATCATTTAC
TGGGTTCATAAAACAAATCAATCTCACCGCTAGAGAGGCAATACTATATTTCTTCCACAAGAACTTTGAG
GAAGAGATAAGAAGAATGTTTGAGCCAGGGCAGGAGACAGCTGTTCCTCACTCTTATTTCATCCACTTCC
GTTCACTAGGCTTGAGTGGGAAATCTCCTTATTCATCAAATGCTGTTGGTCACGTGTTCAATCTCATTCA
CTTTGTAGGATGCTATATGGGTCAAGTCAGATCCCTAAATGCAACGGTTATTGCTGCATGTGCTCCTCAT
GAAATGTCTGTTCTAGGGGGCTATCTGGGAGAGGAATTCTTCGGGAAAGGGACATTTGAAAGAAGATTCT
TCAGAGATGAGAAAGAACTTCAAGAATACGAGGCGGCTGAACTGACAAAGACTGACGTAGCACTGGCAGA
TGATGGAACTGTCAACTCTGACGACGAGGACTACTTTTCAGGTGAAACCAGAAGTCCGGAGGCTGTTTAT
ACTCGAATCATGATGAATGGAGGTCGACTAAAGAGATCTCACATACGGAGATATGTCTCAGTCAGTTCCA
ATCATCAAGCCCGTCCAAACTCATTCGCCGAGTTTCTAAACAAGACATATTCGAGTGACTCATAAGAAGT
TGAATAACAAAATGCCGGAAATCTACGGATTGTGTATATCCATCATGAAAAAAACTAACACCCCTCCTTT
CGAACCATCCCAAACATGAGCAAGATCTTTGTCAATCCTAGTGCTATTAGAGCCGGTCTGGCCGATCTTG
AGATGGCTGAAGAAACTGTTGATCTGATCAATAGAAATATCGAAGACAATCAGGCTCATCTCCAAGGGGA
ACCCATAGAGGTGGACAATCTCCCTGAGGATATGGGGCGACTTCACCTGGATGATGGAAAATCGCCCAAC
CATGGTGAGATAGCCAAGGTGGGAGAAGGCAAGTATCGAGAGGACTTTCAGATGGATGAAGGAGAGGATC
CTAGCTTCCTGTTCCAGTCATACCTGGAAAATGTTGGAGTCCAAATAGTCAGACAAATGAGGTCAGGAGA
GAGATTTCTCAAGATATGGTCACAGACCGTAGAAGAGATTATATCCTATGTCGCGGTCAACTTTCCCAAC
CCTCCAGGAAAGTCTTCAGAGGATAAATCAACCCAGACTACTGGCCGAGAGCTCAAGAAGGAGACAACAC
CCACTCCTTCTCAGAGAGAAAGCCAATCATCGAAAGCCAGGATGGCGGCTCAAATTGCTTCTGGCCCTCC
AGCCCTTGAATGGTCGGCTACCAATGAAGAGGATGATCTATCAGTGGAGGCTGAGATCGCTCACCAGATT
GCAGAAAGTTTCTCCAAAAAATATAAGTTTCCCTCTCGATCCTCAGGGATACTCTTGTATAATTTTGAGC
AATTGAAAATGAACCTTGATGATATAGTTAAAGAGGCAAAAAATGTACCAGGTGTGACCCGTTTAGCCCA
TGACGGGTCCAAACTCCCCCTAAGATGTGTACTGGGATGGGTCGCTTTGGCCAACTCTAAGAAATTCCAG
TTGTTAGTCGAATCCGACAAGCTGAGTAAAATCATGCAAGATGACTTGAATCGCTATACATCTTGCTAAC
CGAACCTCTCCCCTCAGTCCCTCTAGACAATAAAATCCGAGATGTCCCAAAGTCAACATGAAAAAAACAG
GCAACACCACTGATAAAATGAACCTCCTACGTAAGATAGTGAAAAACCGCAGGGACGAGGACACTCAAAA
ATCCTCTCCCGCGTCAGCCCCTCTGGATGACGATGACTTGTGGCTTCCACCCCCTGAATACGTCCCGCTG
AAAGAACTTACAGGCAAGAAGAACATGAGGAACTTTTGTATCAACGGAAGGGTTAAAGTGTGTAGCCCGA
ATGGTTACTCGTTCAGGATCCTGCGGCACATTCTGAAATCATTCGACGAGATATATTCTGGGAATCATAG
GATGATCGGGTTAGTCAAAGTGGTTATTGGACTGGCTTTGTCAGGATCTCCAGTCCCTGAGGGCCTGAAC
TGGGTATACAAATTGAGGAGAACCTTTATCTTCCAGTGGGCTGATTCCAGGGGCCCTCTTGAAGGGGAGG
AGTTGGAATACTCTCAGGAGATCACTTGGGATGATGATACTGAGTTCGTCGGATTGCAAATAAGAGTGAT
TGCAAAACAGTGTCATATCCAGGGCAGAGTCTGGTGTATCAACATGAACCCGAGAGCATGTCAACTATGG
TCTGACATGTCTCTTCAGACACAAAGGTCCGAAGAGGACAAAGATTCCTCTCTGCTTCTAGAATAATCAG
ATTATATCCCGCAAATTTATCACTTGTTTACCTCTGGAGGAGAGAACATATGGGCTCAACTCCAACCCTT
GGGAGCAATATAACAAAAAACATGTTATGGTGCCATTAAACCGCTGCATTTCATCAAAGTCAAGTTGATT
ACCTTTACATTTTGATCCTCTTGGATGTGAAAAAAACTATTAACATCCCTCAAAAGACCCCGGTTACGGC
CGCCACCATGGACTGTCTCTGTATAGTGACAACCCGGCGCGCCGAGCAAAAGCTGATATCTGAAGAGGAC
TTGGGGCGCGCCAAGAAATACCGCTACCAAGATGAAGACACGCCCCCTCTGGAACACAGCCCGGCCCACC
TCCCCAACCAGGCCAATTCTCCCCCTGTGATTGTCAACACGGACACCCTAGAAGCCCCAGGATATGAGTT
GCAGGTGAATGGAACAGAGGGGGAGATGGAGTATGAGGAGATCACATTGGAAAGGGGTAACTCAGGTCTG
GGCTTCAGCATCGCAGGTGGCACTGACAACCCGCACATCGGTGACGACCCGTCCATTTTTATCACCAAGA
TCATTCCTGGTGGGGCTGCAGCCCAGGATGGCCGCCTCAGGGTCAATGACAGCATCCTGTTTGTAAATGA
AGTGGATGTTCGGGAGGTGACCCATTCAGCTGCGGTGGAGGCCCTCAAAGAGGCAGGTTCCATCGTTCGC
CACTATGTCATGCGCCGGAAACCCCCAGCCGAAAAGGTCATGGAGATCAAACTCATCAAAGGGCCTAAAG
GACTTGGCTTCAGCATTGCGGGGGGCGTTGGGAACCAGCACATCCCTGGAGATAACAGCATCTATGTAAC
GAAGATCATCGAAGGAGGTGCTGCTCACAAGGATGGCAGGTTGCAGATTGGAGACAAGATCCTGGCGGTC
AACAGTGTGGGGCTGGAGGACGTTATGCACGAGGATGCCGTGGCAGCCCTGAAGAACACATATGACGTTG
TGTACCTAAAGGTGGCCAAGCCCAGCAATGCCTACCTGAGTGACAGCTATGCTCCCCCAGACATCACAAC
CTCGTATTCTCAGCACCTGGACAATGAGATCAGTCATAGCAGCTACTTGGGCACTGACTACCCCACAGCC
ATGACCCCCACTTCCCCTCGGCGCTACTCCCCTGTGGCCAAGGACCTGCTGGGGGAGGAAGACATTCCCC
GGGAACCAAGGCGGATCGTGATCCATCGGGGCTCCACCGGCCTGGGCTTCAACATCGTGGGCGGCGAGGA
TGGTGAAGGCATCTTCATCTCCTTCATCCTTGCTGGGGGTCCAGCCGACCTCAGTGGGGAGCTACGGAAG
GGGGACCAGATCCTGTCGGTCAATGGTGTTGACCTCCGCAATGCCAGTCACGAACAGGCTGCCATTGCCC
TGAAGAATGCGGGTCAGACGGTCACGATCATCGCTCAGTATAAACCAGAAGAGTATAGTCGATTCGAGGC
CAAGATCCATGATCTTCGGGAACAGCTCATGAATAGTAGCCTAGGCTCAGGGACTGCATCCTTGCGAAGC
AACCCCAAGAGGGGCTTCTACATTAGGGCCCTGTTTGATTACGACAAGACCAAGGACTGCGGTTTCTTGA
GCCAGGCCCTGAGCTTCCGCTTCGGGGATGTGCTTCATGTCATTGACGTTGGTGACGAAGAGTGGTGGCA
AGCACGGCGGGTCCACTCCGACAGTGAGACCGACGACATTGGCTTCATTCCCAGCAAACGGCGGGTCGAG
CGACGAGAGTGGTCAAGGTTAAAGGCCAAGGACTGGGGCTCCAGCTCTGGATCACAGGGTCGAGAAGACT
CGGTTCTGAGCTATGAGACGGTGACCCAGATGGAAGTGCACTATGCTCGTCCCATCATCATCCTTGGACC
CACCAAAGACCGTGCCAACGATGATCTTCTCTCCGAGTTCCCCGACAAGTTTGGATCCTGTGTCCCTCAT
ACGACACGTCCTAAGCGGGAATATGAGATAGACGGCCAGGATTACCACTTTGTCTCCTCCCGGGAGAAAA
TGGAGAAGGACATCCAGGCACACAAGTTCATTGAGGCTGGCCAGTACAACAGCCACCTCTATGGGACCAG
CGTCCAGTCTGTGCGAGAGGTAGCAGAGCAGGGGAAGCACTGCATCCTCGATGTCTCGGCCAATGCCGTG
CGGCGGCTGCAGGCGGCCCACCTGCACCCCATCGCCATCTTCATCCGTCCCCGCTCCCTGGAGAATGTGC
TAGAGATCAATAAGCGGATCACAGAGGAGCAAGCCCGGAAAGCCTTCGACAGAGCCACGAAGCTGGAGCA
GGAGTTCACAGAGTGCTTCTCAGCCATCGTAGAGGGCGACAGCTTTGAAGAGATCTATCACAAAGTGAAA
CGTGTCATTGAAGACCTCTCAGGCCCCTACATCTGGGTCCCAGCCCGAGAGAGACTCCCGCGGATGGTGA
GCAAGGGCGAGGAGCTGTTCACCGGGGTGGTGCCCATCCTGGTCGAGCTGGACGGCGACGTAAACGGCCA
CAAGTTCAGCGTGTCCGGCGAGGGCGAGGGCGATGCCACCTACGGCAAGCTGACCCTGAAGTTCATCTGC
ACCACCGGCAAGCTGCCCGTGCCCTGGCCCACCCTCGTGACCACCCTGACCTACGGCGTGCAGTGCTTCA
GCCGCTACCCCGACCACATGAAGCAGCACGACTTCTTCAAGTCCGCCATGCCCGAAGGCTACGTCCAGGA
GCGCACCATCTTCTTCAAGGACGACGGCAACTACAAGACCCGCGCCGAGGTGAAGTTCGAGGGCGACACC
CTGGTGAACCGCATCGAGCTGAAGGGCATCGACTTCAAGGAGGACGGCAACATCCTGGGGCACAAGCTGG
AGTACAACTACAACAGCCACAACGTCTATATCATGGCCGACAAGCAGAAGAACGGCATCAAGGTGAACTT
CAAGATCCGCCACAACATCGAGGACGGCAGCGTGCAGCTCGCCGACCACTACCAGCAGAACACCCCCATC
GGCGACGGCCCCGTGCTGCTGCCCGACAACCACTACCTGAGCACCCAGTCCGCCCTGAGCAAAGACCCCA
ACGAGAAGCGCGATCACATGGTCCTGCTGGAGTTCGTGACCGCCGCCGGGATCACTCTCGGCATGGACGA
GCTGTACAAGTAAGCTAGCTTATAAAGTGCTGGGTCATCTAAGCTTTTCAGTCGAGAAAAAAACATTAGA
TCAGAAGAACAACTGGCAACACTTCTCAACCTGAGACTTACTTCAAGATGCTCGATCCTGGAGAGGTCTA
TGATGACCCTATTGACCCAATCGAGTTAGAGGCTGAACCCAGAGGAACCCCCATTGTCCCCAACATCTTG
AGGAACTCTGACTACAATCTCAACTCTCCTTTGATAGAAGATCCTGCTAGACTAATGTTAGAATGGTTAA
AAACAGGGAATAGACCTTATCGGATGACTCTAACAGACAATTGCTCCAGGTCTTTCAGAGTTTTGAAAGA
TTATTTCAAGAAGGTAGATTTGGGTTCTCTCAAGGTGGGCGGAATGGCTGCACAGTCAATGATTTCTCTC
TGGTTATATGGTGCCCACTCTGAATCCAACAGGAGCCGGAGATGTATAACAGACTTGGCCCATTTCTATT
CCAAGTCGTCCCCCATAGAGAAGCTGTTGAATCTCACGCTAGGAAATAGAGGGCTGAGAATCCCCCCAGA
GGGAGTGTTAAGTTGCCTTGAGAGGGTTGATTATGATAATGCATTTGGAAGGTATCTTGCCAACACGTAT
TCCTCTTACTTGTTCTTCCATGTAATCACCTTATACATGAACGCCCTAGACTGGGATGAAGAAAAGACCA
TCCTAGCATTATGGAAAGATTTAACCTCAGTGGACATCGGGAAGGACTTGGTAAAGTTCAAAGACCAAAT
ATGGGGACTGCTGATCGTGACAAAGGACTTTGTTTACTCCCAAAGTTCCAATTGTCTTTTTGACAGAAAC
TACACACTTATGCTAAAAGATCTTTTCTTGTCTCGCTTCAACTCCTTAATGGTCTTGCTCTCTCCCCCAG
AGCCCCGATACTCAGATGACTTGATATCTCAACTATGCCAGCTGTACATTGCTGGGGATCAAGTCTTGTC
TATGTGTGGAAACTCCGGCTATGAAGTCATCAAAATATTGGAGCCATATGTCGTGAATAGTTTAGTCCAG
AGAGCAGAAAAGTTTAGGCCTCTCATTCATTCCTTGGGAGACTTTCCTGTATTTATAAAAGACAAGGTAA
GTCAACTTGAAGAGACGTTCGGTCCCTGTGCAAGAAGGTTCTTTAGGGCTCTGGATCAATTCGACAACAT
ACATGACTTGGTTTTTGTGTTTGGCTGTTACAGGCATTGGGGGCACCCATATATAGATTATCGAAAGGGT
CTGTCAAAACTATATGATCAGGTTCACCTTAAAAAAATGATAGATAAGTCCTACCAGGAGTGCTTAGCAA
GCGACCTAGCCAGGAGGATCCTTAGATGGGGTTTTGATAAGTACTCCAAGTGGTATCTGGATTCAAGATT
CCTAGCCCGAGACCACCCCTTGACTCCTTATATCAAAACCCAAACATGGCCACCCAAACATATTGTAGAC
TTGGTGGGGGATACATGGCACAAGCTCCCGATCACGCAGATCTTTGAGATTCCTGAATCAATGGATCCGT
CAGAAATATTGGATGACAAATCACATTCTTTCACCAGAACGAGACTAGCTTCTTGGCTGTCAGAAAACCG
AGGGGGGCCTGTTCCTAGCGAAAAAGTTATTATCACGGCCCTGTCTAAGCCGCCTGTCAATCCCCGAGAG
TTTCTGAGGTCTATAGACCTCGGAGGATTGCCAGATGAAGACTTGATAATTGGCCTCAAGCCAAAGGAAC
GGGAATTGAAGATTGAAGGTCGATTCTTTGCTCTAATGTCATGGAATCTAAGATTGTATTTTGTCATCAC
TGAAAAACTCTTGGCCAACTACATCTTGCCACTTTTTGACGCGCTGACTATGACAGACAACCTGAACAAG
GTGTTTAAAAAGCTGATCGACAGGGTCACCGGGCAAGGGCTTTTGGACTATTCAAGGGTCACATATGCAT
TTCACCTGGACTATGAAAAGTGGAACAACCATCAAAGATTAGAGTCAACAGAGGATGTATTTTCTGTCCT
AGATCAAGTGTTTGGATTGAAGAGAGTGTTTTCTAGAACACACGAGTTTTTTCAAAAGGCCTGGATCTAT
TATTCAGACAGATCAGACCTCATCGGGTTACGGGAGGATCAAATATACTGCTTAGATGCGTCCAACGGCC
CAACCTGTTGGAATGGCCAGGATGGCGGGCTAGAAGGCTTACGGCAGAAGGGCTGGAGTCTAGTCAGCTT
ATTGATGATAGATAGAGAATCTCAAATCAGGAACACAAGAACCAAAATACTAGCTCAAGGAGACAACCAG
GTTTTATGTCCGACATACATGTTGTCGCCAGGGCTATCTCAAGAGGGGCTCCTCTATGAATTGGAGAGAA
TATCAAGGAATGCACTTTCGATATACAGAGCCGTCGAGGAAGGGGCATCTAAGCTAGGGCTGATCATCAA
GAAAGAAGAGACCATGTGTAGTTATGACTTCCTCATCTATGGAAAAACCCCTTTGTTTAGAGGTAACATA
TTGGTGCCTGAGTCCAAAAGATGGGCCAGAGTCTCTTGCGTCTCTAATGACCAAATAGTCAACCTCGCCA
ATATAATGTCGACAGTGTCCACCAATGCGCTAACAGTGGCACAACACTCTCAATCTTTGATCAAACCGAT
GAGGGATTTTCTGCTCATGTCAGTACAGGCAGTCTTTCACTACCTGCTATTTAGCCCAATCTTAAAGGGA
AGAGTTTACAAGATTCTGAGCGCTGAAGGGGAGAGCTTTCTCCTAGCCATGTCAAGGATAATCTATCTAG
ATCCTTCTTTGGGAGGGATATCTGGAATGTCCCTCGGAAGATTCCATATACGACAGTTCTCAGACCCTGT
CTCTGAAGGGTTATCCTTCTGGAGAGAGATCTGGTTAAGCTCCCAAGAGTCCTGGATTCACGCGTTGTGT
CAAGAGGCTGGAAACCCAGATCTTGGAGAGAGAACACTCGAGAGCTTCACTCGCCTTCTAGAAGATCCGA
CCACCTTAAATATCAGAGGAGGGGCCAGTCCTACCATTCTACTCAAGGATGCAATCAGAAAGGCTTTATA
TGACGAGGTGGACAAGGTGGAAAATTCAGAGTTTCGAGAGGCAATCCTGTTGTCCAAGACCCATAGAGAT
AATTTTATACTCTTCTTAATATCTGTTGAGCCTCTGTTTCCTCGATTTCTCAGTGAGCTATTCAGTTCGT
CTTTTTTGGGAATCCCCGAGTCAATCATTGGATTGATACAAAACTCCCGAACGATAAGAAGGCAGTTTAG
AAAGAGTCTCTCAAAAACTTTAGAAGAATCCTTCTACAACTCAGAGATCCACGGGATTAGTCGGATGACC
CAGACACCTCAGAGGGTTGGGGGGGTGTGGCCTTGCTCTTCAGAGAGGGCAGATCTACTTAGGGAGATCT
CTTGGGGAAGAAAAGTGGTAGGCACGACAGTTCCTCACCCTTCTGAGATGTTGGGATTACTTCCCAAGTC
CTCTATTTCTTGCACTTGTGGAGCAACAGGAGGAGGCAATCCTAGAGTTTCTGTATCAGTACTCCCGTCC
TTTGATCAGTCATTTTTTTCACGAGGCCCCCTAAAGGGATACTTGGGCTCGTCCACCTCTATGTCGACCC
AGCTATTCCATGCATGGGAAAAAGTCACTAATGTTCATGTGGTGAAGAGAGCTCTATCGTTAAAAGAATC
TATAAACTGGTTCATTACTAGAGATTCCAACTTGGCTCAAGCTCTAATTAGGAACATTATGTCTCTGACA
GGCCCTGATTTCCCTCTAGAGGAGGCCCCTGTCTTCAAAAGGACGGGGTCAGCCTTGCATAGGTTCAAGT
CTGCCAGATACAGCGAAGGAGGGTATTCTTCTGTCTGCCCGAACCTCCTCTCTCATATTTCTGTTAGTAC
AGACACCATGTCTGATTTGACCCAAGACGGGAAGAACTACGATTTCATGTTCCAGCCATTGATGCTTTAT
GCACAGACATGGACATCAGAGCTGGTACAGAGAGACACAAGGCTAAGAGACTCTACGTTTCATTGGCACC
TCCGATGCAACAGGTGTGTGAGACCCATTGACGACGTGACCCTGGAGACCTCTCAGATCTTCGAGTTTCC
GGATGTGTCGAAAAGAATATCCAGAATGGTTTCTGGGGCTGTGCCTCACTTCCAGAGGCTTCCCGATATC
CGTCTGAGACCAGGAGATTTTGAATCTCTAAGCGGTAGAGAAAAGTCTCACCATATCGGATCAGCTCAGG
GGCTCTTATACTCAATCTTAGTGGCAATTCACGACTCAGGATACAATGATGGAACCATCTTCCCTGTCAA
CATATACGGCAAGGTTTCCCCTAGAGACTATTTGAGAGGGCTCGCAAGGGGAGTATTGATAGGATCCTCG
ATTTGCTTCTTGACAAGAATGACAAATATCAATATTAATAGACCTCTTGAATTGGTCTCAGGGGTAATCT
CATATATTCTCCTGAGGCTAGATAACCATCCCTCCTTGTACATAATGCTCAGAGAACCGTCTCTTAGAGG
AGAGATATTTTCTATCCCTCAGAAAATCCCCGCCGCTTATCCAACCACTATGAAAGAAGGCAACAGATCA
ATCTTGTGTTATCTCCAACATGTGCTACGCTATGAGCGAGAGATAATCACGGCGTCTCCAGAGAATGACT
GGCTATGGATCTTTTCAGACTTTAGAAGTGCCAAAATGACGTACCTATCCCTCATTACTTACCAGTCTCA
TCTTCTACTCCAGAGGGTTGAGAGAAACCTATCTAAGAGTATGAGAGATAACCTGCGACAATTGAGTTCT
TTGATGAGGCAGGTGCTGGGCGGGCACGGAGAAGATACCTTAGAGTCAGACGACAACATTCAACGACTGC
TAAAAGACTCTTTACGAAGGACAAGATGGGTGGATCAAGAGGTGCGCCATGCAGCTAGAACCATGACTGG
AGATTACAGCCCCAACAAGAAGGTGTCCCGTAAGGTAGGATGTTCAGAATGGGTCTGCTCTGCTCAACAG
GTTGCAGTCTCTACCTCAGCAAACCCGGCCCCTGTCTCGGAGCTTGACATAAGGGCCCTCTCTAAGAGGT
TCCAGAACCCTTTGATCTCGGGCTTGAGAGTGGTTCAGTGGGCAACCGGTGCTCATTATAAGCTTAAGCC
TATTCTAGATGATCTCAATGTTTTCCCATCTCTCTGCCTTGTAGTTGGGGACGGGTCAGGGGGGATATCA
AGGGCAGTCCTCAACATGTTTCCAGATGCCAAGCTTGTGTTCAACAGTCTTTTAGAGGTGAATGACCTGA
TGGCTTCCGGAACACATCCACTGCCTCCTTCAGCAATCATGAGGGGAGGAAATGATATCGTCTCCAGAGT
GATAGATCTTGACTCAATCTGGGAAAAACCGTCCGACTTGAGAAACTTGGCAACCTGGAAATACTTCCAG
TCAGTCCAAAAGCAGGTCAACATGTCCTATGACCTCATTATTTGCGATGCAGAAGTTACTGACATTGCAT
CTATCAACCGGATCACCCTGTTAATGTCCGATTTTGCATTGTCTATAGATGGACCACTCTATTTGGTCTT
CAAAACTTATGGGACTATGCTAGTAAATCCAAACTACAAGGCTATTCAACACCTGTCAAGAGCGTTCCCC
TCGGTCACAGGGTTTATCACCCAAGTAACTTCGTCTTTTTCATCTGAGCTCTACCTCCGATTCTCCAAAC
GAGGGAAGTTTTTCAGAGATGCTGAGTACTTGACCTCTTCCACCCTTCGAGAAATGAGCCTTGTGTTATT
CAATTGTAGCAGCCCCAAGAGTGAGATGCAGAGAGCTCGTTCCTTGAACTATCAGGATCTTGTGAGAGGA
TTTCCTGAAGAAATCATATCAAATCCTTACAATGAGATGATCATAACTCTGATTGACAGTGATGTAGAAT
CTTTTCTAGTCCACAAGATGGTTGATGATCTTGAGTTACAGAGGGGAACTCTGTCTAAAGTGGCTATCAT
TATAGCCATCATGATAGTTTTCTCCAACAGAGTCTTCAACGTTTCCAAACCCCTAACTGACCCCTCGTTC
TATCCACCGTCTGATCCCAAAATCCTGAGGCACTTCAACATATGTTGCAGTACTATGATGTATCTATCTA
CTGCTTTAGGTGACGTCCCTAGCTTCGCAAGACTTCACGACCTGTATAACAGACCTATAACTTATTACTT
CAGAAAGCAAGTCATTCGAGGGAACGTTTATCTATCTTGGAGTTGGTCCAACGACACCTCAGTGTTCAAA
AGGGTAGCCTGTAATTCTAGCCTGAGTCTGTCATCTCACTGGATCAGGTTGATTTACAAGATAGTGAAGA
CTACCAGACTCGTTGGCAGCATCAAGGATCTATCCAGAGAAGTGGAAAGACACCTTCATAGGTACAACAG
GTGGATCACCCTAGAGGATATCAGATCTAGATCATCCCTACTAGACTACAGTTGCCTGTGAACCGGATAC
TCCTGGAAGCCTGCCCATGCTAAGACTCTTGTGTGATGTATCTTGAAAAAAACAAGATCCTAAATCTGAA
CCTTTGGTTGTTTGATTGTTTTTCTCATTTTTGTTGTTTATTTGTTAAGCGTGGGTCGGCATGGCATCTC
CACCTCCTCGCGGTCCGACCTGGGCATCCGAAGGAGGACGCACGTCCACTCGGATGGCTAAGGGAGGGGC
GGGGATCCGGCTGCTAACAAAGCCCGAAAGGAAGCTGAGTTGGCTGCTGCCACCGCTGAGCAATAACTAG
CATAACCCCTTGGGGCCTCTAAACGGGTCTTGAGGGGTTTTTTGCTGAAAGGAGGAACTATATCCGGATC
CACTAGTTCTAGAGCGGCCGCCACCGCGGTGGAGCTCCAGCTTTTGTTCCCTTTAGTGAGGGTTAATTGC
GCGCTTGGCGTAATCATGGTCATAGCTGTTTCCTGTGTGAAATTGTTATCCGCTCACAATTCCACACAAC
ATACGAGCCGGAAGCATAAAGTGTAAAGCCTGGGGTGCCTAATGAGTGAGCTAACTCACATTAATTGCGT
TGCGCTCACTGCCCGCTTTCCAGTCGGGAAACCTGTCGTGCCAGCTGCATTAATGAATCGGCCAACGCGC
GGGGAGAGGCGGTTTGCGTATTGGGCGCTCTTCCGCTTCCTCGCTCACTGACTCGCTGCGCTCGGTCGTT
CGGCTGCGGCGAGCGGTATCAGCTCACTCAAAGGCGGTAATACGGTTATCCACAGAATCAGGGGATAACG
CAGGAAAGAACATGTGAGCAAAAGGCCAGCAAAAGGCCAGGAACCGTAAAAAGGCCGCGTTGCTGGCGTT
TTTCCATAGGCTCCGCCCCCCTGACGAGCATCACAAAAATCGACGCTCAAGTCAGAGGTGGCGAAACCCG
ACAGGACTATAAAGATACCAGGCGTTTCCCCCTGGAAGCTCCCTCGTGCGCTCTCCTGTTCCGACCCTGC
CGCTTACCGGATACCTGTCCGCCTTTCTCCCTTCGGGAAGCGTGGCGCTTTCTCATAGCTCACGCTGTAG
GTATCTCAGTTCGGTGTAGGTCGTTCGCTCCAAGCTGGGCTGTGTGCACGAACCCCCCGTTCAGCCCGAC
CGCTGCGCCTTATCCGGTAACTATCGTCTTGAGTCCAACCCGGTAAGACACGACTTATCGCCACTGGCAG
CAGCCACTGGTAACAGGATTAGCAGAGCGAGGTATGTAGGCGGTGCTACAGAGTTCTTGAAGTGGTGGCC
TAACTACGGCTACACTAGAAGGACAGTATTTGGTATCTGCGCTCTGCTGAAGCCAGTTACCTTCGGAAAA
AGAGTTGGTAGCTCTTGATCCGGCAAACAAACCACCGCTGGTAGCGGTGGTTTTTTTGTTTGCAAGCAGC
AGATTACGCGCAGAAAAAAAGGATCTCAAGAAGATCCTTTGATCTTTTCTACGGGGTCTGACGCTCAGTG
GAACGAAAACTCACGTTAAGGGATTTTGGTCATGAGATTATCAAAAAGGATCTTCACCTAGATCCTTTTA
AATTAAAAATGAAGTTTTAAATCAATCTAAAGTATATATGAGTAAACTTGGTCTGACAGTTACCAATGCT
TAATCAGTGAGGCACCTATCTCAGCGATCTGTCTATTTCGTTCATCCATAGTTGCCTGACTCCCCGTCGT
GTAGATAACTACGATACGGGAGGGCTTACCATCTGGCCCCAGTGCTGCAATGATACCGCGAGACCCACGC
TCACCGGCTCCAGATTTATCAGCAATAAACCAGCCAGCCGGAAGGGCCGAGCGCAGAAGTGGTCCTGCAA
CTTTATCCGCCTCCATCCAGTCTATTAATTGTTGCCGGGAAGCTAGAGTAAGTAGTTCGCCAGTTAATAG
TTTGCGCAACGTTGTTGCCATTGCTACAGGCATCGTGGTGTCACGCTCGTCGTTTGGTATGGCTTCATTC
AGCTCCGGTTCCCAACGATCAAGGCGAGTTACATGATCCCCCATGTTGTGCAAAAAAGCGGTTAGCTCCT
TCGGTCCTCCGATCGTTGTCAGAAGTAAGTTGGCCGCAGTGTTATCACTCATGGTTATGGCAGCACTGCA
TAATTCTCTTACTGTCATGCCATCCGTAAGATGCTTTTCTGTGACTGGTGAGTACTCAACCAAGTCATTC
TGAGAATAGTGTATGCGGCGACCGAGTTGCTCTTGCCCGGCGTCAATACGGGATAATACCGCGCCACATA
GCAGAACTTTAAAAGTGCTCATCATTGGAAAACGTTCTTCGGGGCGAAAACTCTCAAGGATCTTACCGCT
GTTGAGATCCAGTTCGATGTAACCCACTCGTGCACCCAACTGATCTTCAGCATCTTTTACTTTCACCAGC
GTTTCTGGGTGAGCAAAAACAGGAAGGCAAAATGCCGCAAAAAAGGGAATAAGGGCGACACGGAAATGTT
GAATACTCATACTCTTCCTTTTTCAATATTATTGAAGCATTTATCAGGGTTATTGTCTCATGAGCGGATA
CATATTTGAATGTATTTAGAAAAATAAACAAATAGGGGTTCCGCGCACATTTCCCCGAAAAGTGCCACCT
G
