>Addgene plasmid #52482 | pRVdG-1mOrange2-5PSD95EGFP | addgene partial sequence | sequence record 82576 | CMV-F 5'-CGCAAATGGGCGGTAGGCGTG-3'
AGAGCTCTCTGGCTAACTAGAGAACCCACTGCTTACTGGCTTATCGAAATTAATACGACTCACTATAGGG
AGACCCAAGCTGGCTAGATTAAGCGTCTGATGAGTCCGTGAGGACGAAACCCGGCGTACCGGGTCACGCT
TAACAACCAGATCAAAGAAAAAACAGACATTGTCAATTGCAAAGCAAAAATGTAACACCCCTACACCGGG
AAAGCCGCCACCATGGTGAGCAAGGGCGAGGAGAATAACATGGCCATCATCAAGGAGTTCATGCGCTTCA
AGGTGCGCATGGAGGGCTCCGTGAACGGCCACGAGTTCGAGATCGAGGGCGAGGGCGAGGGCCGCCCCTA
CGAGGGCTTTCAGACCGCTAAGCTGAAGGTGACCAAGGGTGGCCCCCTGCCCTTCGCCTGGGACATCCTG
TCCCCTCATTTCACCTACGGCTCCAAGGCCTACGTGAAGCACCCCGCCGACATCCCCGACTACTTCAAGC
TGTCCTTCCCCGAGGGCTTCAAGTGGGAGCGCGTGATGAACTACGAGGACGGCGGCGTGGTGACCGTGAC
CCAGGACTCCTCCCTGCAGGACGGCGAGTTCATCTACAAGGTGAAGCTGCGCGGCACCAACTTCCCCTCC
GACGGCCCCGTAATGCAGAAGAAGACCATGGGCTGGGAGGCCTCCTCCGAGCGGATGTACCCCGAGGACG
GCGCCCTGAAGGGCAAGATCAAGATGAGGCTGAAGCTGAAGGACGGCGGCCACTACACCTCCGAGGTCAA
GACCACCTACAAGGCCAAGAA
