>Addgene plasmid #52482 | pRVdG-1mOrange2-5PSD95EGFP | addgene partial sequence | sequence record 82580 | EGFP-N 5'-CGTCGCCGTCCAGCTCGACCAG-3'
CTCCTCGCCCTTGCTCACCATCCGCGGGAGTCTCTCTCGGGCTGGGACCCAGATGTAGGGGCCTGAGAGG
TCTTCAATGACACGTTTCACTTTGTGATAGATCTCTTCAAAGCTGTCGCCCTCTACGATGGCTGAGAAGC
ACTCTGTGAACTCCTGCTCCAGCTTCGTGGCTCTGTCGAAGGCTTTCCGGGCTTGCTCCTCTGTGATCCG
CTTATTGATCTCTAGCACATTCTCCAGGGAGCGGGGACGGATGAAGATGGCGATGGGGTGCAGGTGGGCC
GCCTGCAGCCGCCGCACGGCATTGGCCGAGACATCGAGGATGCAGTGCTTCCCCTGCTCTGCTACCTCTC
GCACAGACTGGACGCTGGTCCCATAGAGGTGGCTGTTGTACTGGCCAGCCTCAATGAACTTGTGTGCCTG
GATGTCCTTCTCCATTTTCTCCCGGGAGGAGACAAAGTGGTAATCCTGGCCGTCTATCTCATATTCCCGC
TTAGGACGTGTCGTATGAGGGACACAGGATCCAAACTTGTCGGGGAACTCGGAGAGAAGATCATCGTTGG
CACGGTCTTTGGTGGGTCCAAGGATGATGATGGGACGAGCATAGTGCACTTCCATCTGGGTCACCGTCTC
ATAGCTCAGAACCGAGTCTTCTCGACCCTGTGATCCAGAGCTGGAGCCCCAGTCCTTGGCCTTTAACCTT
GACCACTCTCGTCGCTCGACCCGCCGTTTGCTGGGAATGAAGCCAATGTCGTCGGTCTCACTGTCGGAGT
GGACCCGCCGTGCTTGCCACCACTCTTCGTCACCAACGTCAATGACATGAAGCACATCCCCGAAGCGGAA
GCTCAGGGCCTGGCTCAAGAAACCGCAGTCCTTGGTCTTGTCGTAATCAAACAGGGCCCTAATGTAGAAG
CCCCTCTTGGGGTTGCTTCGCAAGGATGCAGTCCCT
