>Addgene plasmid #52482 | pRVdG-1mOrange2-5PSD95EGFP | addgene partial sequence | sequence record 82582 | EGFP-C 5'-CATGGTCCTGCTGGAGTTCGTG-3'
GGACGAGCTGTACAAGTAAGCTAGCTTATAAAGTGCTGGGTCATCTAAGCTTTTCAGTCGAGAAAAAAAC
ATTAGATCAGAAGAACAACTGGCAACACTTCTCAACCTGAGACTTACTTCAAGATGCTCGATCCTGGAGA
GGTCTATGATGACCCTATTGACCCAATCGAGTTAGAGGCTGAACCCAGAGGAACCCCCATTGTCCCCAAC
ATCTTGAGGAACTCTGACTACAATCTCAACTCTCCTTTGATAGAAGATCCTGCTAGACTAATGTTAGAAT
GGTTAAAAACAGGGAATAGACCTTATCGGATGACTCTAACAGACAATTGCTCCAGGTCTTTCAGAGTTTT
GAAAGATTATTTCAAGAAGGTAGATTTGGGTTCTCTCAAGGTGGGCGGAATGGCTGCACAGTCAATGATT
TCTCTCTGGTTATATGGTGCCCACTCTGAATCCAACAGGAGCCGGAGATGTATAACAGACTTGGCCCATT
TCTATTCCAAGTCGTCCCCCATAGAGAAGCTGTTGAATCTCACGCTAGGAAATAGAGGGCTGAGAATCCC
CCCAGAGGGAGTGTTAAGTTGCCTTGAGAGGGTTGATTATGATAATGCATTTGGAAGGTATCTTGCCAAC
ACGTATTCCTCTTACTTGTTCTTCCATGTAATCACCTTATACATGAACGCCCTAGACTGGGATGAAGAAA
AGACCATCCTAGCATTATGGAAAGATTTAACCTCAGTGGACATCGGGAAGGACTTGGTAAAGTTCAAAGA
CCAAATATGGGGACTGCTGATCGTGACAAAGGACTTTGTTTACTCCC
