>Addgene plasmid #52482 | pRVdG-1mOrange2-5PSD95EGFP | addgene partial sequence | sequence record 82583 | T7term 5'-GCTAGTTATTGCTCAGCGG-3'
GGGCTTTGTTAGCAGCCGGATCCCCGCCCCTCCCTTAGCCATCCGAGTGGACGTGCGTCCTCCTTCGGAT
GCCCAGGTCGGACCGCGAGGAGGTGGAGATGCCATGCCGACCCACGCTTAACAAATAAACAACAAAAATG
AGAAAAACAATCAAACAACCAAAGGTTCAGATTTAGGATCTTGTTTTTTTCAAGATACATCACACAAGAG
TCTTAGCATGGGCAGGCTTCCAGGAGTATCCGGTTCACAGGCAACTGTAGTCTAGTAGGGATGATCTAGA
TCTGATATCCTCTAGGGTGATCCACCTGTTGTACCTATGAAGGTGTCTTTCCACTTCTCTGGATAGATCC
TTGATGCTGCCAACGAGTCTGGTAGTCTTCACTATCTTGTAAATCAACCTGATCCAGTGAGATGACAGAC
TCAGGCTAGAATTACAGGCTACCCTTTTGAACACTGAGGTGTCGTTGGACCAACTCCAAGATAGATAAAC
GTTCCCTCGAATGACTTGCTTTCTGAAGTAATAAGTTATAGGTCTGTTATACAGGTCGTGAAGTCTTGCG
AAGCTAGGGACGTCACCTAAAGCAGTAGATAGATACATCATAGTACTGCAACATATGTTGAAGTGCCTCA
GGATTTTGGGATCAGACGGTGGATAGAACGAGGGGTCAGTTAGGGGTTTGGAAACGTTGAAGACTCTGTT
GGAGAAAACTATCATGATGGCTATAATGATAGCCACTTTAGACAGAGTTCCCCTCTGTAACTCAAGATCA
TCAACCATCTTGTGGACTAGAAAAGATTCTACATCACTGTCAATCAGAGTTATGATC
